>Addgene plasmid #83758 | MSCV-6NBC-GFP-PGK-Puro-Barcode81 | depositor full sequence | sequence record 159948 | Full Sequence
TGAAAGACCCCACCTGTAGGTTTGGCAAGCTAGCTTAAGTAACGCCATTTTGCAAGGCATGGAAAATACA
TAACTGAGAATAGAGAAGTTCAGATCAAGGTTAGGAACAGAGAGACAGCAGAATATGGGCCAAACAGGAT
ATCTGTGGTAAGCAGTTCCTGCCCCGGCTCAGGGCCAAGAACAGATGGTCCCCAGATGCGGTCCCGCCCT
CAGCAGTTTCTAGAGAACCATCAGATGTTTCCAGGGTGCCCCAAGGACCTGAAATGACCCTGTGCCTTAT
TTGAACTAACCAATCAGTTCGCTTCTCGCTTCTGTTCGCGCGCTTCTGCTCCCCGAGCTCAATAAAAGAG
CCCACAACCCCTCACTCGGCGCGCCAGTCCTCCGATAGACTGCGTCGCCCGGGTACCCGTATTCCCAATA
AAGCCTCTTGCTGTTTGCATCCGAATCGTGGACTCGCTGATCCTTGGGAGGGTCTCCTCAGATTGATTGA
CTGCCCACCTCGGGGGTCTTTCATTTGGAGGTTCCACCGAGATTTGGAGACCCCTGCCCAGGGACCACCG
ACCCCCCCGCCGGGAGGTAAGCTGGCCAGCGGTCGTTTCGTGTCTGTCTCTGTCTTTGTGCGTGTTTGTG
CCGGCATCTAATGTTTGCGCCTGCGTCTGTACTAGTTAGCTAACTAGCTCTGTATCTGGCGGACCCGTGG
TGGAACTGACGAGTTCTGAACACCCGGCCGCAACCCTGGGAGACGTCCCAGGGACTTTGGGGGCCGTTTT
TGTGGCCCGACCTGAGGAAGGGAGTCGATGTGGAATCCGACCCCGTCAGGATATGTGGTTCTGGTAGGAG
ACGAGAACCTAAAACAGTTCCCGCCTCCGTCTGAATTTTTGCTTTCGGTTTGGAACCGAAGCCGCGCGTC
TTGTCTGCTGCAGCGCTGCAGCATCGTTCTGTGTTGTCTCTGTCTGACTGTGTTTCTGTATTTGTCTGAA
AATTAGGGCCAGACTGTTACCACTCCCTTAAGTTTGACCTTAGGTCACTGGAAAGATGTCGAGCGGATCG
CTCACAACCAGTCGGTAGATGTCAAGAAGAGACGTTGGGTTACCTTCTGCTCTGCAGAATGGCCAACCTT
TAACGTCGGATGGCCGCGAGACGGCACCTTTAACCGAGACCTCATCACCCAGGTTAAGATCAAGGTCTTT
TCACCTGGCCCGCATGGACACCCAGACCAGGTCCCCTACATCGTGACCTGGGAAGCCTTGGCTTTTGACC
CCCCTCCCTGGGTCAAGCCCTTTGTACACCCTAAGCCTCCGCCTCCTCTTCCTCCATCCGCCCCGTCTCT
CCCCCTTGAACCTCCTCGTTCGACCCCGCCTCGATCCTCCCTTTATCCAGCCCTCACTCCTTCTCTAGGC
GCCGGAATTAGATCCNNNNNNCCACCATGGTGAGCAAGGGCGAGGAGCTGTTCACCGGGGTGGTGCCCAT
CCTGGTCGAGCTGGACGGCGACGTAAACGGCCACAAGTTCAGCGTGTCCGGCGAGGGCGAGGGCGATGCC
ACCTACGGCAAGCTGACCCTGAAGTTCATCTGCACCACCGGCAAGCTGCCCGTGCCCTGGCCCACCCTCG
TGACCACCCTGACCTACGGCGTGCAGTGCTTCAGCCGCTACCCCGACCACATGAAGCAGCACGACTTCTT
CAAGTCCGCCATGCCCGAAGGCTACGTCCAGGAGCGCACCATCTTCTTCAAGGACGACGGCAACTACAAG
ACCCGCGCCGAGGTGAAGTTCGAGGGCGACACCCTGGTGAACCGCATCGAGCTGAAGGGCATCGACTTCA
AGGAGGACGGCAACATCCTGGGGCACAAGCTGGAGTACAACTACAACAGCCACAACGTCTATATCATGGC
CGACAAGCAGAAGAACGGCATCAAGGTGAACTTCAAGATCCGCCACAACATCGAGGACGGCAGCGTGCAG
CTCGCCGACCACTACCAGCAGAACACCCCCATCGGCGACGGCCCCGTGCTGCTGCCCGACAACCACTACC
TGAGCACCCAGTCCGCCCTGAGCAAAGACCCCAACGAGAAGCGCGATCACATGGTCCTGCTGGAGTTCGT
GACCGCCGCCGGGATCACTCTCGGCATGGACGAGCTGTACAAGTAGCGGAGAATTCTACCGGGTAGGGGA
GGCGCTTTTCCCAAGGCAGTCTGGAGCATGCGCTTTAGCAGCCCCGCTGGGCACTTGGCGCTACACAAGT
GGCCTCTGGCCTCGCACACATTCCACATCCACCGGTAGGCGCCAACCGGCTCCGTTCTTTGGTGGCCCCT
TCGCGCCACCTTCTACTCCTCCCCTAGTCAGGAAGTTCCCCCCCGCCCCGCAGCTCGCGTCGTGCAGGAC
GTGACAAATGGAAGTAGCACGTCTCACTAGTCTCGTGCAGATGGACAGCACCGCTGAGCAATGGAAGCGG
GTAGGCCTTTGGGGCAGCGGCCAATAGCAGCTTTGCTCCTTCGCTTTCTGGGCTCAGAGGCTGGGAAGGG
GTGGGTCCGGGGGCGGGCTCAGGGGCGGGCTCAGGGGCGGGGCGGGCGCCCGAAGGTCCTCCGGAGGCCC
GGCATTCTGCACGCTTCAAAAGCGCACGTCTGCCGCGCTGTTCTCCTCTTCCTCATCTCCGGGCCTTTCG
ACCTGCAGCCCAAGCTTACCATGACCGAGTACAAGCCCACGGTGCGCCTCGCCACCCGCGACGACGTCCC
CAGGGCCGTACGCACCCTCGCCGCCGCGTTCGCCGACTACCCCGCCACGCGCCACACCGTCGATCCGGAC
CGCCACATCGAGCGGGTCACCGAGCTGCAAGAACTCTTCCTCACGCGCGTCGGGCTCGACATCGGCAAGG
TGTGGGTCGCGGACGACGGCGCCGCGGTGGCGGTCTGGACCACGCCGGAGAGCGTCGAAGCGGGGGCGGT
GTTCGCCGAGATCGGCCCGCGCATGGCCGAGTTGAGCGGTTCCCGGCTGGCCGCGCAGCAACAGATGGAA
GGCCTCCTGGCGCCGCACCGGCCCAAGGAGCCCGCGTGGTTCCTGGCCACCGTCGGCGTCTCGCCCGACC
ACCAGGGCAAGGGTCTGGGCAGCGCCGTCGTGCTCCCCGGAGTGGAGGCGGCCGAGCGCGCCGGGGTGCC
CGCCTTCCTGGAGACCTCCGCGCCCCGCAACCTCCCCTTCTACGAGCGGCTCGGCTTCACCGTCACCGCC
GACGTCGAGGTGCCCGAAGGACCGCGCACCTGGTGCATGACCCGCAAGCCCGGTGCCTGACGCCCGCCCC
ACGACCCGCAGCGCCCGACCGAAAGGAGCGCACGACCCCATGCATCGATAAAATAAAAGATTTTATTTAG
TCTCCAGAAAAAGGGGGGAATGAAAGACCCCACCTGTAGGTTTGGCAAGCTAGCTTAAGTAACGCCATTT
TGCAAGGCATGGAAAATACATAACTGAGAATAGAGAAGTTCAGATCAAGGTTAGGAACAGAGAGACAGCA
GAATATGGGCCAAACAGGATATCTGTGGTAAGCAGTTCCTGCCCCGGCTCAGGGCCAAGAACAGATGGTC
CCCAGATGCGGTCCCGCCCTCAGCAGTTTCTAGAGAACCATCAGATGTTTCCAGGGTGCCCCAAGGACCT
GAAATGACCCTGTGCCTTATTTGAACTAACCAATCAGTTCGCTTCTCGCTTCTGTTCGCGCGCTTCTGCT
CCCCGAGCTCAATAAAAGAGCCCACAACCCCTCACTCGGCGCGCCAGTCCTCCGATAGACTGCGTCGCCC
GGGTACCCGTGTATCCAATAAACCCTCTTGCAGTTGCATCCGACTTGTGGTCTCGCTGTTCCTTGGGAGG
GTCTCCTCTGAGTGATTGACTACCCGTCAGCGGGGGTCTTTCATGGGTAACAGTTTCTTGAAGTTGGAGA
ACAACATTCTGAGGGTAGGAGTCGAATATTAAGTAATCCTGACTCAATTAGCCACTGTTTTGAATCCACA
TACTCCAATACTCCTGAAATAGTTCATTATGGACAGCGCAGAAGAGCTGGGGAGAATTAATTCGTAATCA
TGGTCATAGCTGTTTCCTGTGTGAAATTGTTATCCGCTCACAATTCCACACAACATACGAGCCGGAAGCA
TAAAGTGTAAAGCCTGGGGTGCCTAATGAGTGAGCTAACTCACATTAATTGCGTTGCGCTCACTGCCCGC
TTTCCAGTCGGGAAACCTGTCGTGCCAGCTGCATTAATGAATCGGCCAACGCGCGGGGAGAGGCGGTTTG
CGTATTGGGCGCTCTTCCGCTTCCTCGCTCACTGACTCGCTGCGCTCGGTCGTTCGGCTGCGGCGAGCGG
TATCAGCTCACTCAAAGGCGGTAATACGGTTATCCACAGAATCAGGGGATAACGCAGGAAAGAACATGTG
AGCAAAAGGCCAGCAAAAGGCCAGGAACCGTAAAAAGGCCGCGTTGCTGGCGTTTTTCCATAGGCTCCGC
CCCCCTGACGAGCATCACAAAAATCGACGCTCAAGTCAGAGGTGGCGAAACCCGACAGGACTATAAAGAT
ACCAGGCGTTTCCCCCTGGAAGCTCCCTCGTGCGCTCTCCTGTTCCGACCCTGCCGCTTACCGGATACCT
GTCCGCCTTTCTCCCTTCGGGAAGCGTGGCGCTTTCTCATAGCTCACGCTGTAGGTATCTCAGTTCGGTG
TAGGTCGTTCGCTCCAAGCTGGGCTGTGTGCACGAACCCCCCGTTCAGCCCGACCGCTGCGCCTTATCCG
GTAACTATCGTCTTGAGTCCAACCCGGTAAGACACGACTTATCGCCACTGGCAGCAGCCACTGGTAACAG
GATTAGCAGAGCGAGGTATGTAGGCGGTGCTACAGAGTTCTTGAAGTGGTGGCCTAACTACGGCTACACT
AGAAGGACAGTATTTGGTATCTGCGCTCTGCTGAAGCCAGTTACCTTCGGAAAAAGAGTTGGTAGCTCTT
GATCCGGCAAACAAACCACCGCTGGTAGCGGTGGTTTTTTTGTTTGCAAGCAGCAGATTACGCGCAGAAA
AAAAGGATCTCAAGAAGATCCTTTGATCTTTTCTACGGGGTCTGACGCTCAGTGGAACGAAAACTCACGT
TAAGGGATTTTGGTCATGAGATTATCAAAAAGGATCTTCACCTAGATCCTTTTAAATTAAAAATGAAGTT
TTAAATCAATCTAAAGTATATATGAGTAAACTTGGTCTGACAGTTACCAATGCTTAATCAGTGAGGCACC
TATCTCAGCGATCTGTCTATTTCGTTCATCCATAGTTGCCTGACTCCCCGTCGTGTAGATAACTACGATA
CGGGAGGGCTTACCATCTGGCCCCAGTGCTGCAATGATACCGCGAGACCCACGCTCACCGGCTCCAGATT
TATCAGCAATAAACCAGCCAGCCGGAAGGGCCGAGCGCAGAAGTGGTCCTGCAACTTTATCCGCCTCCAT
CCAGTCTATTAATTGTTGCCGGGAAGCTAGAGTAAGTAGTTCGCCAGTTAATAGTTTGCGCAACGTTGTT
GCCATTGCTACAGGCATCGTGGTGTCACGCTCGTCGTTTGGTATGGCTTCATTCAGCTCCGGTTCCCAAC
GATCAAGGCGAGTTACATGATCCCCCATGTTGTGCAAAAAAGCGGTTAGCTCCTTCGGTCCTCCGATCGT
TGTCAGAAGTAAGTTGGCCGCAGTGTTATCACTCATGGTTATGGCAGCACTGCATAATTCTCTTACTGTC
ATGCCATCCGTAAGATGCTTTTCTGTGACTGGTGAGTACTCAACCAAGTCATTCTGAGAATAGTGTATGC
GGCGACCGAGTTGCTCTTGCCCGGCGTCAATACGGGATAATACCGCGCCACATAGCAGAACTTTAAAAGT
GCTCATCATTGGAAAACGTTCTTCGGGGCGAAAACTCTCAAGGATCTTACCGCTGTTGAGATCCAGTTCG
ATGTAACCCACTCGTGCACCCAACTGATCTTCAGCATCTTTTACTTTCACCAGCGTTTCTGGGTGAGCAA
AAACAGGAAGGCAAAATGCCGCAAAAAAGGGAATAAGGGCGACACGGAAATGTTGAATACTCATACTCTT
CCTTTTTCAATATTATTGAAGCATTTATCAGGGTTATTGTCTCATGAGCGGATACATATTTGAATGTATT
TAGAAAAATAAACAAATAGGGGTTCCGCGCACATTTCCCCGAAAAGTGCCACCTGACGTCTAAGAAACCA
TTATTATCATGACATTAACCTATAAAAATAGGCGTATCACGAGGCCCTTTCGTCTCGCGCGTTTCGGTGA
TGACGGTGAAAACCTCTGACACATGCAGCTCCCGGAGACGGTCACAGCTTGTCTGTAAGCGGATGCCGGG
AGCAGACAAGCCCGTCAGGGCGCGTCAGCGGGTGTTGGCGGGTGTCGGGGCTGGCTTAACTATGCGGCAT
CAGAGCAGATTGTACTGAGAGTGCACCATATGCGGTGTGAAATACCGCACAGATGCGTAAGGAGAAAATA
CCGCATCAGGCGCCATTCGCCATTCAGGCTGCGCAACTGTTGGGAAGGGCGATCGGTGCGGGCCTCTTCG
CTATTACGCCAGCTGGCGAAAGGGGGATGTGCTGCAAGGCGATTAAGTTGGGTAACGCCAGGGTTTTCCC
AGTCACGACGTTGTAAAACGACGGCGCAAGGAATGGTGCATGCAAGGAGATGGCGCCCAACAGTCCCCCG
GCCACGGGGCCTGCCACCATACCCACGCCGAAACAAGCGCTCATGAGCCCGAAGTGGCGAGCCCGATCTT
CCCCATCGGTGATGTCGGCGATATAGGCGCCAGCAACCGCACCTGTGGCGCCGGTGATGCCGGCCACGAT
GCGTCCGGCGTAGAGGCGATTAGTCCAATTTGTTAAAGACAGGATATCAGTGGTCCAGGCTCTAGTTTTG
ACTCAACAATATCACCAGCTGAAGCCTATAGAGTACGAGCCATAGATAAAATAAAAGATTTTATTTAGTC
TCCAGAAAAAGGGGGGAA
Features (pLannotate 1.2.2; 19 found; start..end, strand, type, name):
    579..920     +  misc_feature   MESV Ψ: packaging signal of murine embryonic stem cell virus
    987..1403    +  CDS            gag (truncated): truncated Moloney murine leukemia virus (MMLV) gag gene lacking the start codon
   1427..2143    +  CDS            EGFP: EGFP is a basic (constitutively fluorescent) green fluorescent protein published in 1996, derived from Aequorea victoria. It is reported to be a rapidly-maturing weak dimer with moderate acid sensitivity.
   2161..2660    +  promoter       PGK promoter: mouse phosphoglycerate kinase 1 promoter
   2681..3280    +  CDS            PuroR: puromycin N-acetyltransferase; pac from Streptomyces alboniger; confers resistance to puromycin
   3380..3894    +  LTR            3' LTR: 3' long terminal repeat from murine embryonic stem cell virus
   4087..4103    -  protein_bind   lac operator: The lac repressor binds to the lac operator to inhibit transcription in E. coli. This inhibition can be relieved by adding lactose or isopropyl-β-D-thiogalactopyranoside (IPTG). lac repressor encoded by lacI
   4111..4141    -  promoter       lac promoter: promoter for the E. coli lac operon
   4156..4177    -  protein_bind   CAP binding site: CAP binding activates transcription in the presence of cAMP. E. coli catabolite activator protein
   4190..4282    -  CDS            lacI (fragment): lac repressor; lacI; The lac repressor binds to the lac operator to inhibit transcription in E. coli. This inhibition can be relieved by adding lactose or isopropyl-β-D-thiogalactopyranoside (IPTG).
   4465..5053    -  rep_origin     ori: high-copy-number ColE1/pMB1/pBR322/pUC origin of replication
   5224..6084    -  CDS            AmpR: β-lactamase; bla; confers resistance to ampicillin, carbenicillin, and related antibiotics
   6085..6189    -  promoter       AmpR promoter: bla
   6284..6319    +  CDS            rop (fragment): Rop protein, which maintains plasmids at low copy number; rop
   6421..6520    +  misc_feature   bom (fragment): basis of mobility region from pBR322
   6526..6675    -  CDS            lacZα (fragment): LacZα fragment of β-galactosidase; lacZ fragment
   6675..6876    -  CDS            TcR (fragment): tetracycline efflux protein; tet; confers resistance to tetracycline
   6877..6975    +  CDS            env (fragment): murine leukemia virus gPr80 envelope polyprotein precursor; env; proteolytically cleaved into gp70SU and p15TM subunits
   7017..515     +  LTR            5' LTR (across the origin): 5' long terminal repeat from murine embryonic stem cell virus
