[The description below was written by a language model from this plasmid's Addgene catalogue record and pLannotate feature annotations shown in this document.]
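Description:
MSCV-6NBC-GFP-PGK-Puro-Barcode81 is a 7,018 nt gammaretroviral transfer plasmid built on the murine stem cell virus (MSCV) backbone. It is one member of a series of vectors that each carry an individual synthetic six-nucleotide barcode, here barcode 81. In bacteria it is maintained through a high-copy ColE1/pUC-type origin and selected with ampicillin via the β-lactamase gene. The remaining backbone annotations (lac promoter and operator, and fragments of lacI, lacZα, rop, bom, TcR and env) are vestigial remnants of earlier cloning vectors with no evident role.

The proviral region is bounded by the murine embryonic stem cell virus 5′ and 3′ LTRs and contains the Ψ packaging signal followed by a truncated gag segment lacking its start codon, which together support packaging of the genomic RNA when viral proteins are supplied in trans. Downstream lies an EGFP coding sequence positioned for transcription from the 5′ LTR, then a mouse PGK promoter driving puromycin N-acetyltransferase for selection of transduced mammalian cells. The barcode was inserted by restriction cloning between a destroyed BglII site and a retained EcoRI site; it is not annotated in the feature table, so its exact position is not shown. The depositor notes that a T is deleted from the GFP start codon, which impairs GFP expression but does not affect barcode function, so puromycin rather than fluorescence is the dependable marker.

The stated purpose is to generate stably barcoded cell line variants. Because the integrated provirus is heritable, differently barcoded populations could be pooled and their relative abundance read out by sequencing, consistent with the multiplexed in vivo small-molecule screening described in the associated publication.
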