Addgene plasmid #83758: MSCV-6NBC-GFP-PGK-Puro-Barcode81
Purpose: individual 6N barcode to make barcoded cell line variants
Depositing lab: Monte Winslow. Depositing organization: Stanford University. Publication: An in vivo multiplexed small-molecule screening platform. Gruner BM, Schulze CJ, Yang D, Ogasawara D, Dix MM, Rogers ZN, Chuang CH, McFarland CD, Chiou SH, Brown JM, Cravatt BF, Bogyo M, Winslow MM. Nat Methods. 2016 Sep 12. doi: 10.1038/nmeth.3992. PubMed 27617390.
Backbone
  Vector backbone: MSCV
  Vector type: Retroviral
  Selectable markers: Puromycin
Growth in bacteria
  Bacterial resistance: Ampicillin, 100 μg/mL
  Growth temperature: 37°C
  Growth strain: DH5alpha
  Copy number: High Copy
Gene/Insert
  Gene/Insert name: Barcode81
  Species: Synthetic
  Mutation: deletion of T in starting ATG of GFP (please see depositor comment below)
  Cloning method: Restriction Enzyme; 5′ cloning site BglII (destroyed during cloning); 3′ cloning site EcoRI (not destroyed)
  Sequencing primers: 5′ CCCTTGAACCTCCTCGTTCGACC
Terms and licenses: Academic/Nonprofit Terms; Industry Terms: Not Available to Industry
Depositor comments: Please note- the depositor has indicated that the deletion in the start codon of GFP impacts the expression of GFP, but does NOT affect the barcode function.
How to cite: MSCV-6NBC-GFP-PGK-Puro-Barcode81 was a gift from Monte Winslow (Addgene plasmid # 83758 ; http://n2t.net/addgene:83758 ; RRID:Addgene_83758)
