>Addgene plasmid #83758 | MSCV-6NBC-GFP-PGK-Puro-Barcode81 | addgene partial sequence | sequence record 165497 | pLXSN5 5'-CCCTTGAACCTCCTCGTTCGACC-3'
CAGCCCTCACTCCTTCTCTAGGCGCCGGAATTAGATCCAGCTTCCCACCAGGTGAGCAAGGGCGAGGAGC
TGTTCACCGGGGTGGTGCCCATCCTGGTCGAGCTGGACGGCGACGTAAACGGCCACAAGTTCAGCGTGTC
CGGCGAGGGCGAGGGCGATGCCACCTACGGCAAGCTGACCCTGAAGTTCATCTGCACCACCGGCAAGCTG
CCCGTGCCCTGGCCCACCCTCGTGACCACCCTGACCTACGGCGTGCAGTGCTTCAGCCGCTACCCCGACC
ACATGAAGCAGCACGACTTCTTCAAGTCCGCCATGCCCGAAGGCTACGTCCAGGAGCGCACCATCTTCTT
CAAGGACGACGGCAACTACAAGACCCGCGCCGAGGTGAAGTTCGAGGGCGACACCCTGGTGAACCGCATC
GAGCTGAAGGGCATCGACTTCAAGGAGGACGGCAACATCCTGGGGCACAAGCTGGAGTACAACTACAACA
GCCACAACGTCTATATCATGGCCGACAAGCAGAAGAACGGCATCAAGGTGAACTTCAAGATCCGCCACAA
CATCGAGGACGGCAGCGTGCAGCTCGCCGACCACTACCAGCAGAACACCCCCATCGGCGACGGCCCCGTG
CTGCTGCCCGACAACCACTACCTGAGCACCCAGTCCGCCCTGAGCAAAGACCCCAACGAGAAGCGCGATC
ACATGGTCCTGCTGGAGTTCGTGACCGCCGCCGGGATCACTCTCGGCATGGACGAGCTGTACAAGTAGCG
GAGAATTCTACCGGGTAGGGGAGGCGCTTTTCCCAAGGCAGTCTGGAGCATGCGCTTTAG
